Addgene plasmid #185359: pcDNA5-FRT/TO-Hygro-3xFLAG
Purpose: Vector backbone for mammalian expression of proteins with an N-terminal 3xFLAG tag.
Depositing lab: Ayaz Najafov. Depositing organization: University of Texas Southwestern Medical Center.
Backbone
  Vector backbone: pcDNA5-FRT/TO-Hygro
  Vector type: Mammalian Expression
  Selectable markers: Hygromycin, only when integrated into FlpIn FRT site
Growth in bacteria
  Bacterial resistance: Ampicillin, 100 μg/mL
  Growth temperature: 37°C
  Growth strain: DH5alpha
  Copy number: High Copy
Gene/Insert
  Gene/Insert name: 3xFLAG
  Species: Synthetic
  Insert size (bp): 75
  Mutation: WT
  Tag / fusion protein: 3xFLAG (N terminal on backbone)
  Cloning method: Restriction Enzyme; 5′ cloning site HindIII (unknown if destroyed); 3′ cloning site HindIII (unknown if destroyed)
Terms and licenses: Academic/Nonprofit Terms; Industry Terms: Not Available to Industry
How to cite: pcDNA5-FRT/TO-Hygro-3xFLAG was a gift from Ayaz Najafov (Addgene plasmid # 185359 ; http://n2t.net/addgene:185359 ; RRID:Addgene_185359)
