[The description below was written by a language model from this plasmid's Addgene catalogue record and pLannotate feature annotations shown in this document.]
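Description:
pcDNA5-FRT/TO-Hygro-3xFLAG is an empty mammalian expression backbone built on pcDNA5-FRT/TO-Hygro, intended for cloning open reading frames so that they are expressed with an N-terminal 3xFLAG epitope tag. It is about 5.2 kb and is propagated in E. coli as a high-copy plasmid through a ColE1/pUC-type origin with ampicillin selection from the β-lactamase gene. The feature table also picks up small remnants of f1 ori, lac regulatory sequence and a bom fragment, which are backbone leftovers rather than functional modules.

The expression cassette consists of the human CMV immediate early enhancer and promoter followed by two short matches annotated as tet operator-containing fragments. This fits the "TO" design, in which tandem tet operators downstream of the CMV promoter allow transcription to be repressed by Tet repressor and induced with tetracycline or doxycycline in repressor-expressing cells. Downstream lies the synthetic 3xFLAG coding sequence, which ends in an enterokinase cleavage site and was inserted at HindIII. It is followed by the remaining cloning region and the bovine growth hormone polyadenylation signal. No gene of interest is present.

After the cassette, an FRT site sits directly upstream of a hygromycin resistance coding sequence with an SV40 poly(A) signal. No full promoter is annotated in front of HygR. The catalogue notes that hygromycin selection works only after integration into a Flp-In FRT site, where FLP-mediated recombination places the gene behind a promoter resident in the host genome. The plasmid is therefore suited to transient expression or to generating isogenic, single-copy, inducible stable lines expressing FLAG-tagged proteins for detection or immunoprecipitation.
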