Features (pLannotate 1.2.2; 21 found; start..end, strand, type, name):
     28..80      -  misc_feature   bom (fragment): basis of mobility region from pBR322
    235..614     +  enhancer       CMV enhancer: human cytomegalovirus immediate early enhancer
    615..818     +  promoter       CMV promoter: human cytomegalovirus (CMV) immediate early promoter
    820..839     +  promoter       PLtetO-1 promoter (fragment): modified phage lambda PL promoter with tet operator sites (Lutz and Bujard, 1997)
    841..860     +  promoter       PLtetO-1 promoter (fragment): modified phage lambda PL promoter with tet operator sites (Lutz and Bujard, 1997)
    868..901     +  promoter       TRE3GV promoter (fragment): 3rd-generation Tet-responsive promoter that can be activated by binding of Tet-On® 3G, optimized for retroviral and lentiviral vectors
    987..1052    +  CDS            3xFLAG: three tandem FLAG® epitope tags, followed by an enterokinase cleavage site
   1170..1394    +  polyA_signal   bGH poly(A) signal: bovine growth hormone polyadenylation signal
   1398..1419    +  promoter       SV40 promoter (fragment): SV40 enhancer and early promoter
   1440..1673    +  rep_origin     f1 ori (fragment) (sequence partly withheld): f1 bacteriophage origin of replication; arrow indicates direction of (+) strand synthesis
   1678..1725    +  protein_bind   FRT: FLP-mediated recombination occurs in the 8-bp core sequence TCTAGAAA (Turan and Bode, 2011). FLP recombinase from the Saccharomyces cerevisiae 2μ plasmid
   1733..2755    +  CDS            HygR: aminoglycoside phosphotransferase from E. coli; aph(4)-Ia; confers resistance to hygromycin
   2765..2890    +  CDS            ble (fragment): BLE_KLEPN - Experimental evidence at protein level: Swiss-Prot protein existence level 1. Binding protein with a strong affinity to the bleomycin family of antibiotics. Binds to CL990; an antimitotic-antibiotic compound. From Klebsiella pneumoniae.
   2885..3006    +  polyA_signal   SV40 poly(A) signal: SV40 polyadenylation signal
   3079..3095    -  protein_bind   lac operator: The lac repressor binds to the lac operator to inhibit transcription in E. coli. This inhibition can be relieved by adding lactose or isopropyl-β-D-thiogalactopyranoside (IPTG). lac repressor encoded by lacI
   3103..3133    -  promoter       lac promoter: promoter for the E. coli lac operon
   3148..3169    -  protein_bind   CAP binding site: CAP binding activates transcription in the presence of cAMP. E. coli catabolite activator protein
   3182..3274    -  CDS            lacI (fragment): lac repressor; lacI; The lac repressor binds to the lac operator to inhibit transcription in E. coli. This inhibition can be relieved by adding lactose or isopropyl-β-D-thiogalactopyranoside (IPTG).
   3457..4045    -  rep_origin     ori: high-copy-number ColE1/pMB1/pBR322/pUC origin of replication
   4216..5076    -  CDS            AmpR: β-lactamase; bla; confers resistance to ampicillin, carbenicillin, and related antibiotics
   5077..5181    -  promoter       AmpR promoter: bla
>Addgene plasmid #185359 | pcDNA5-FRT/TO-Hygro-3xFLAG | addgene full sequence | sequence record 363770 | Addgene NGS Result
GACGGATCGGGAGATCTCCCGATCCCCTATGGTGCACTCTCAGTACAATCTGCTCTGATGCCGCATAGTT
AAGCCAGTATCTGCTCCCTGCTTGTGTGTTGGAGGTCGCTGAGTAGTGCGCGAGCAAAATTTAAGCTACA
ACAAGGCAAGGCTTGACCGACAATTGCATGAAGAATCTGCTTAGGGTTAGGCGTTTTGCGCTGCTTCGCG
ATGTACGGGCCAGATATACGCGTTGACATTGATTATTGACTAGTTATTAATAGTAATCAATTACGGGGTC
ATTAGTTCATAGCCCATATATGGAGTTCCGCGTTACATAACTTACGGTAAATGGCCCGCCTGGCTGACCG
CCCAACGACCCCCGCCCATTGACGTCAATAATGACGTATGTTCCCATAGTAACGCCAATAGGGACTTTCC
ATTGACGTCAATGGGTGGAGTATTTACGGTAAACTGCCCACTTGGCAGTACATCAAGTGTATCATATGCC
AAGTACGCCCCCTATTGACGTCAATGACGGTAAATGGCCCGCCTGGCATTATGCCCAGTACATGACCTTA
TGGGACTTTCCTACTTGGCAGTACATCTACGTATTAGTCATCGCTATTACCATGGTGATGCGGTTTTGGC
AGTACATCAATGGGCGTGGATAGCGGTTTGACTCACGGGGATTTCCAAGTCTCCACCCCATTGACGTCAA
TGGGAGTTTGTTTTGGCACCAAAATCAACGGGACTTTCCAAAATGTCGTAACAACTCCGCCCCATTGACG
CAAATGGGCGGTAGGCGTGTACGGTGGGAGGTCTATATAAGCAGAGCTCTCCCTATCAGTGATAGAGATC
TCCCTATCAGTGATAGAGATCGTCGACGAGCTCGTTTAGTGAACCGTCAGATCGCCTGGAGACGCCATCC
ACGCTGTTTTGACCTCCATAGAAGACACCGGGACCGATCCAGCCTCCGGACTCTAGCGTTTAAACTTAAG
CTTATGGACTACAAAGACCATGACGGTGATTATAAAGATCATGACATCGATTACAAGGATGACGATGACA
AGAAGCTTGGTACCGAGCTCGGATCCACTAGTCCAGTGTGGTGGAATTCTGCAGATATCCAGCACAGTGG
CGGCCGCTCGAGTCTAGAGGGCCCGTTTAAACCCGCTGATCAGCCTCGACTGTGCCTTCTAGTTGCCAGC
CATCTGTTGTTTGCCCCTCCCCCGTGCCTTCCTTGACCCTGGAAGGTGCCACTCCCACTGTCCTTTCCTA
ATAAAATGAGGAAATTGCATCGCATTGTCTGAGTAGGTGTCATTCTATTCTGGGGGGTGGGGTGGGGCAG
GACAGCAAGGGGGAGGATTGGGAAGACAATAGCAGGCATGCTGGGGATGCGGTGGGCTCTATGGCTTCTG
AGGCGGAAAGAACCAGCTGGGGCTCTAGGGGGTATCCCC
[124 nt withheld, positions 1440-1563]
C
[91 nt withheld, positions 1565-1655]
AGGGTGATGGTTCACGTACCTAGAAGTTCCTATTCCGAAGTTCCTATTCTCTAGAAAGTATAGGAACTTC
CTTGGCCAAAAAGCCTGAACTCACCGCGACGTCTGTCGAGAAGTTTCTGATCGAAAAGTTCGACAGCGTC
TCCGACCTGATGCAGCTCTCGGAGGGCGAAGAATCTCGTGCTTTCAGCTTCGATGTAGGAGGGCGTGGAT
ATGTCCTGCGGGTAAATAGCTGCGCCGATGGTTTCTACAAAGATCGTTATGTTTATCGGCACTTTGCATC
GGCCGCGCTCCCGATTCCGGAAGTGCTTGACATTGGGGAATTCAGCGAGAGCCTGACCTATTGCATCTCC
CGCCGTGCACAGGGTGTCACGTTGCAAGACCTGCCTGAAACCGAACTGCCCGCTGTTCTGCAGCCGGTCG
CGGAGGCCATGGATGCGATCGCTGCGGCCGATCTTAGCCAGACGAGCGGGTTCGGCCCATTCGGACCGCA
AGGAATCGGTCAATACACTACATGGCGTGATTTCATATGCGCGATTGCTGATCCCCATGTGTATCACTGG
CAAACTGTGATGGACGACACCGTCAGTGCGTCCGTCGCGCAGGCTCTCGATGAGCTGATGCTTTGGGCCG
AGGACTGCCCCGAAGTCCGGCACCTCGTGCACGCGGATTTCGGCTCCAACAATGTCCTGACGGACAATGG
CCGCATAACAGCGGTCATTGACTGGAGCGAGGCGATGTTCGGGGATTCCCAATACGAGGTCGCCAACATC
TTCTTCTGGAGGCCGTGGTTGGCTTGTATGGAGCAGCAGACGCGCTACTTCGAGCGGAGGCATCCGGAGC
TTGCAGGATCGCCGCGGCTCCGGGCGTATATGCTCCGCATTGGTCTTGACCAACTCTATCAGAGCTTGGT
TGACGGCAATTTCGATGATGCAGCTTGGGCGCAGGGTCGATGCGACGCAATCGTCCGATCCGGAGCCGGG
ACTGTCGGGCGTACACAAATCGCCCGCAGAAGCGCGGCCGTCTGGACCGATGGCTGTGTAGAAGTACTCG
CCGATAGTGGAAACCGACGCCCCAGCACTCGTCCGAGGGCAAAGGAATAGCACGTACTACGAGATTTCGA
TTCCACCGCCGCCTTCTATGAAAGGTTGGGCTTCGGAATCGTTTTCCGGGACGCCGGCTGGATGATCCTC
CAGCGCGGGGATCTCATGCTGGAGTTCTTCGCCCACCCCAACTTGTTTATTGCAGCTTATAATGGTTACA
AATAAAGCAATAGCATCACAAATTTCACAAATAAAGCATTTTTTTCACTGCATTCTAGTTGTGGTTTGTC
CAAACTCATCAATGTATCTTATCATGTCTGTATACCGTCGACCTCTAGCTAGAGCTTGGCGTAATCATGG
TCATAGCTGTTTCCTGTGTGAAATTGTTATCCGCTCACAATTCCACACAACATACGAGCCGGAAGCATAA
AGTGTAAAGCCTGGGGTGCCTAATGAGTGAGCTAACTCACATTAATTGCGTTGCGCTCACTGCCCGCTTT
CCAGTCGGGAAACCTGTCGTGCCAGCTGCATTAATGAATCGGCCAACGCGCGGGGAGAGGCGGTTTGCGT
ATTGGGCGCTCTTCCGCTTCCTCGCTCACTGACTCGCTGCGCTCGGTCGTTCGGCTGCGGCGAGCGGTAT
CAGCTCACTCAAAGGCGGTAATACGGTTATCCACAGAATCAGGGGATAACGCAGGAAAGAACATGTGAGC
AAAAGGCCAGCAAAAGGCCAGGAACCGTAAAAAGGCCGCGTTGCTGGCGTTTTTCCATAGGCTCCGCCCC
CCTGACGAGCATCACAAAAATCGACGCTCAAGTCAGAGGTGGCGAAACCCGACAGGACTATAAAGATACC
AGGCGTTTCCCCCTGGAAGCTCCCTCGTGCGCTCTCCTGTTCCGACCCTGCCGCTTACCGGATACCTGTC
CGCCTTTCTCCCTTCGGGAAGCGTGGCGCTTTCTCATAGCTCACGCTGTAGGTATCTCAGTTCGGTGTAG
GTCGTTCGCTCCAAGCTGGGCTGTGTGCACGAACCCCCCGTTCAGCCCGACCGCTGCGCCTTATCCGGTA
ACTATCGTCTTGAGTCCAACCCGGTAAGACACGACTTATCGCCACTGGCAGCAGCCACTGGTAACAGGAT
TAGCAGAGCGAGGTATGTAGGCGGTGCTACAGAGTTCTTGAAGTGGTGGCCTAACTACGGCTACACTAGA
AGAACAGTATTTGGTATCTGCGCTCTGCTGAAGCCAGTTACCTTCGGAAAAAGAGTTGGTAGCTCTTGAT
CCGGCAAACAAACCACCGCTGGTAGCGGTGGTTTTTTTGTTTGCAAGCAGCAGATTACGCGCAGAAAAAA
AGGATCTCAAGAAGATCCTTTGATCTTTTCTACGGGGTCTGACGCTCAGTGGAACGAAAACTCACGTTAA
GGGATTTTGGTCATGAGATTATCAAAAAGGATCTTCACCTAGATCCTTTTAAATTAAAAATGAAGTTTTA
AATCAATCTAAAGTATATATGAGTAAACTTGGTCTGACAGTTACCAATGCTTAATCAGTGAGGCACCTAT
CTCAGCGATCTGTCTATTTCGTTCATCCATAGTTGCCTGACTCCCCGTCGTGTAGATAACTACGATACGG
GAGGGCTTACCATCTGGCCCCAGTGCTGCAATGATACCGCGAGACCCACGCTCACCGGCTCCAGATTTAT
CAGCAATAAACCAGCCAGCCGGAAGGGCCGAGCGCAGAAGTGGTCCTGCAACTTTATCCGCCTCCATCCA
GTCTATTAATTGTTGCCGGGAAGCTAGAGTAAGTAGTTCGCCAGTTAATAGTTTGCGCAACGTTGTTGCC
ATTGCTACAGGCATCGTGGTGTCACGCTCGTCGTTTGGTATGGCTTCATTCAGCTCCGGTTCCCAACGAT
CAAGGCGAGTTACATGATCCCCCATGTTGTGCAAAAAAGCGGTTAGCTCCTTCGGTCCTCCGATCGTTGT
CAGAAGTAAGTTGGCCGCAGTGTTATCACTCATGGTTATGGCAGCACTGCATAATTCTCTTACTGTCATG
CCATCCGTAAGATGCTTTTCTGTGACTGGTGAGTACTCAACCAAGTCATTCTGAGAATAGTGTATGCGGC
GACCGAGTTGCTCTTGCCCGGCGTCAATACGGGATAATACCGCGCCACATAGCAGAACTTTAAAAGTGCT
CATCATTGGAAAACGTTCTTCGGGGCGAAAACTCTCAAGGATCTTACCGCTGTTGAGATCCAGTTCGATG
TAACCCACTCGTGCACCCAACTGATCTTCAGCATCTTTTACTTTCACCAGCGTTTCTGGGTGAGCAAAAA
CAGGAAGGCAAAATGCCGCAAAAAAGGGAATAAGGGCGACACGGAAATGTTGAATACTCATACTCTTCCT
TTTTCAATATTATTGAAGCATTTATCAGGGTTATTGTCTCATGAGCGGATACATATTTGAATGTATTTAG
AAAAATAAACAAATAGGGGTTCCGCGCACATTTCCCCGAAAAGTGCCACCTGACGTC
